>Addgene plasmid #214505 | AiP1531 - pAAV-AiE2036m-minBG-SYFP2-WPRE-BGHpA | addgene full sequence | sequence record 438970 | Addgene NGS Result
CTTTTACTTTCACCAGCGTTTCTGGGTGAGCAAAAACAGGAAGGCAAAATGCCGCAAAAAAGGGAATAAG
GGCGACACGGAAATGTTGAATACTCATACTCTTCCTTTTTCAATATTATTGAAGCATTTATCAGGGTTAT
TGTCTCATGAGCGGATACATATTTGAATGTATTTAGAAAAATAAACAAATAGGGGTTCCGCGCACATTTC
CCCGAAAAGTGCCACCTGACGTCTAAGAAACCATTATTATCATGACATTAACCTATAAAAATAGGCGTAT
CACGAGGCCCTTTCGTCTCGCGCGTTTCGGTGATGACGGTGAAAACCTCTGACACATGCAGCTCCCGGAG
ACGGTCACAGCTTGTCTGTAAGCGGATGCCGGGAGCAGACAAGCCCGTCAGGGCGCGTCAGCGGGTGTTG
GCGGGTGTCGGGGCTGGCTTAACTATGCGGCATCAGAGCAGATTGTACTGAGAGTGCACCATAAAATTGT
AAACGTTAATATTTTGTTAAAATTCGCGTTAAATTTTTGTTAAATCAGCTCATTTTTTAACCAATAGACC
GAAATCGGCAAAATCCCTTATAAATCAAAAGAATAGCCCGAGATAGAGT
[37 nt withheld, positions 610-646]
AAAGAACGTGGACTCCAACGTCAAAGG
[141 nt withheld, positions 674-814]
G
[46 nt withheld, positions 816-861]
A
[95 nt withheld, positions 863-957]
TATGCGGTGTGAAATACCGCACAGATGCGTAAGGAGAAAATACCGCATCAGGCGCCCCTGCAGGCAGCTG
CGCGCTCGCTCGCTCACTGAGGCCGCCCGGGCAAAGCCCGGGCGTCGGGCGACCTTTGGTCGCCCGGCCT
CAGTGAGCGAGCGAGCGCGCAGAGAGGGAGTGGCCAACTCCATCACTAGGGGTTCCTGCGGCCGCTCGGT
CCGCACGTGAGATCTCATGCCTGCTATTGTCTTCCCAATCCTCCCCCTTGCTGTCCTGCCCCACCCCACC
CCCCAGAATAGAATGACACCTACTCAGACAATGCGATGCAATTTCCTCATTTTATTAGGAAAGGACAGTG
GGAGTGGCACCTTCCAGGGTCAAGGAAGGCACGGGGGAGGGGCAAACAACAGATGGCTGGCAACTAGAAG
GCACAGTCGAAGATCTCTCGAGCCACGGAATTGTCAGTGCCCAACAGCCGAGCCCCTGTCCAGCAGCGGG
CAAGGCAGGCGGCGATGAGTTCCGCCGTGGCAAGAACTAACCAGGATTTATACAAGGAGGAGAAAATGAA
AGCCATACGGGAAGCAATAGCATGATACAAAGGCATTAAAGCAGCGTATCCACATAGCGTAAAAGGAGCA
ACATAGTTAAGAATACCAGTCAATCTTTCACAAATTTTGTAATCCAGAGGTTGATTATGATATCGAATTC
GCGGCCGCGGCGCGCCGTCGACTTACTTGTACAGCTCGTCCATGCCGAGAGTGATCCCGGCGGCGGTCAC
GAACTCCAGCAGGACCATGTGATCGCGCTTCTCGTTGGGGTCTTTGCTCAGCTTGGACTGGTAGCTCAGG
TAGTGGTTGTCGGGCAGCAGCACGGGGCCGTCGCCGATGGGGGTGTTCTGCTGGTAGTGGTCGGCGAGCT
GCACGCCGCCGTCCTCGATGTTGTGGCGGATCTTGAAGTTGGCCTTGATGCCGTTCTTCTGCTTGTCGGC
GGTGATATAGACGTTGTGGCTGTTGTAGTTGTACTCCAGCTTGTGCCCCAGGATGTTGCCGTCCTCCTTG
AAGTCGATGCCCTTCAGCTCGATGCGGTTCACCAGGGTGTCGCCCTCGAACTTCACCTCGGCGCGGGTCT
TGTAGTTGCCGTCGTCCTTGAAGAAGATGGTGCGCTCCTGGACGTAGCCTTCGGGCATGGCGGACTTGAA
GAAGTCGTGCTGCTTCATGTGGTCGGGGTAGCGGGCGAAGCACTGCACGCCGTAGCCCAGGGTGGTCACG
AGGGTGGGCCAGGGCACGGGCAGCTTGCCGGTGGTGCAGATCAGCTTCAGGGTCAGCTTGCCGTAGGTGG
CATCGCCCTCGCCCTCGCCGGACACGCTGAACTTGTGGCCGTTTACGTCGCCGTCCAGCTCGACCAGGAT
GGGCACCACCCCGGTGAACAGCTCCTCGCCCTTGCTCACCATGGTGGCGACCGGTAGCGCTAGCTTCGAA
AGATCTGGATCCCAGAAGCAAATGTAAGCAATAGATGGCTCTGCCCTGACTTTTATGCCCAGCCCGAGCT
CCTTAAGGGTAGAGTGTAGCACCAGCTGCAAACTTATTACCAGATGCACCCAAGCAGGTGGTTTCGATTC
TTCTGACAGGTGTTATCTACTTCCTGTGTCAAGGGCACAGGCTCTTTCCCTCCTGAACACATTCTGGTAC
CAAAATATTTCTTTTTAAGGAATGTTTCTAAAAGCCAAGTAGATTTATTTGTGTCACAATCTGCAGTCTA
ATTCTCTATGTGATGTTCATTAAAGCCTTAATTACACAATATCCAAAGTGCTAGCTCTGCACTACACAGT
GTGCTGTGGCGTCACTTAGTTCAGTTTGGCTCAACTCTCCTCACTTGCTCAATAATATGAGTCTTGGCAA
AGAAAAGAGAGTCGGAATCCAAGTCCATATGACTTGGCGTTTGCACTGCAAGAAGAAGGAAGATGGAGGG
GGGTGGTAGGGAGAAGTTAGGCTGGTATAGAGATCTGCCTATTACTCACGCGTGCGGCCGCAGGAACCCC
TAGTGATGGAGTTGGCCACTCCCTCTCTGCGCGCTCGCTCGCTCACTGAGGCCGGGCGACCAAAGGTCGC
CCGACGCCCGGGCGGCCTCAGTGAGCGAGCGAGCGCGCAGCTGCCTGCAGGACATGTGAGCAAAAGGCCA
GCAAAAGGCCAGGAACCGTAAAAAGGCCGCGTTGCTGGCGTTTTTCCATAGGCTCCGCCCCCCTGACGAG
CATCACAAAAATCGACGCTCAAGTCAGAGGTGGCGAAACCCGACAGGACTATAAAGATACCAGGCGTTTC
CCCCTGGAAGCTCCCTCGTGCGCTCTCCTGTTCCGACCCTGCCGCTTACCGGATACCTGTCCGCCTTTCT
CCCTTCGGGAAGCGTGGCGCTTTCTCATAGCTCACGCTGTAGGTATCTCAGTTCGGTGTAGGTCGTTCGC
TCCAAGCTGGGCTGTGTGCACGAACCCCCCGTTCAGCCCGACCGCTGCGCCTTATCCGGTAACTATCGTC
TTGAGTCCAACCCGGTAAGACACGACTTATCGCCACTGGCAGCAGCCACTGGTAACAGGATTAGCAGAGC
GAGGTATGTAGGCGGTGCTACAGAGTTCTTGAAGTGGTGGCCTAACTACGGCTACACTAGAAGAACAGTA
TTTGGTATCTGCGCTCTGCTGAAGCCAGTTACCTTCGGAAAAAGAGTTGGTAGCTCTTGATCCGGCAAAC
AAACCACCGCTGGTAGCGGTGGTTTTTTTGTTTGCAAGCAGCAGATTACGCGCAGAAAAAAAGGATCTCA
AGAAGATCCTTTGATCTTTTCTACGGGGTCTGACGCTCAGTGGAACGAAAACTCACGTTAAGGGATTTTG
GTCATGAGATTATCAAAAAGGATCTTCACCTAGATCCTTTTAAATTAAAAATGAAGTTTTAAATCAATCT
AAAGTATATATGAGTAAACTTGGTCTGACAGTTACCAATGCTTAATCAGTGAGGCACCTATCTCAGCGAT
CTGTCTATTTCGTTCATCCATAGTTGCCTGACTCCCCGTCGTGTAGATAACTACGATACGGGAGGGCTTA
CCATCTGGCCCCAGTGCTGCAATGATACCGCGAGACCCACGCTCACCGGCTCCAGATTTATCAGCAATAA
ACCAGCCAGCCGGAAGGGCCGAGCGCAGAAGTGGTCCTGCAACTTTATCCGCCTCCATCCAGTCTATTAA
TTGTTGCCGGGAAGCTAGAGTAAGTAGTTCGCCAGTTAATAGTTTGCGCAACGTTGTTGCCATTGCTACA
GGCATCGTGGTGTCACGCTCGTCGTTTGGTATGGCTTCATTCAGCTCCGGTTCCCAACGATCAAGGCGAG
TTACATGATCCCCCATGTTGTGCAAAAAAGCGGTTAGCTCCTTCGGTCCTCCGATCGTTGTCAGAAGTAA
GTTGGCCGCAGTGTTATCACTCATGGTTATGGCAGCACTGCATAATTCTCTTACTGTCATGCCATCCGTA
AGATGCTTTTCTGTGACTGGTGAGTACTCAACCAAGTCATTCTGAGAATAGTGTATGCGGCGACCGAGTT
GCTCTTGCCCGGCGTCAATACGGGATAATACCGCGCCACATAGCAGAACTTTAAAAGTGCTCATCATTGG
AAAACGTTCTTCGGGGCGAAAACTCTCAAGGATCTTACCGCTGTTGAGATCCAGTTCGATGTAACCCACT
CGTGCACCCAACTGATCTTCAGCAT
Features (pLannotate 1.2.2; 14 found; start..end, strand, type, name):
     98..202     -  promoter       AmpR promoter: bla
    297..332     +  CDS            rop (fragment): Rop protein, which maintains plasmids at low copy number; rop
    434..483     +  misc_feature   bom (fragment): basis of mobility region from pBR322
    484..939     -  rep_origin     f1 ori (sequence partly withheld): f1 bacteriophage origin of replication; arrow indicates direction of (+) strand synthesis
    958..1009    +  misc_feature   bom (fragment): basis of mobility region from pBR322
   1014..1154    -  repeat_region  AAV2 ITR: inverted terminal repeat of adeno-associated virus serotype 2 inverted
   1272..1383    -  polyA_signal   bGH poly(A) signal: bovine growth hormone polyadenylation signal
   1400..1480    -  misc_feature   WPRE (fragment): woodchuck hepatitis virus posttranscriptional regulatory element
   1486..1643    -  misc_feature   WPRE (fragment): woodchuck hepatitis virus posttranscriptional regulatory element
   1683..2399    -  CDS            SYFP2: SYFP2 is a basic (constitutively fluorescent) yellow fluorescent protein published in 2006, derived from Aequorea victoria. It is reported to be a very rapidly-maturing monomer with moderate acid sensitivity.
   3014..3041    -  repeat_region  AAV2 ITR (fragment): inverted terminal repeat of adeno-associated virus serotype 2 inverted
   3070..3097    -  repeat_region  AAV2 ITR (fragment): inverted terminal repeat of adeno-associated virus serotype 2 inverted
   3170..3758    -  rep_origin     ori: high-copy-number ColE1/pMB1/pBR322/pUC origin of replication
   3929..97      -  CDS            AmpR (across the origin): β-lactamase; bla; confers resistance to ampicillin, carbenicillin, and related antibiotics
