[The description below was written by a language model from this plasmid's Addgene catalogue record and pLannotate feature annotations shown in this document.]
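Description:
AiP1531 - pAAV-AiE2036m-minBG-SYFP2-WPRE-BGHpA is an adeno-associated virus transfer plasmid built on a pAAV2 backbone and intended for packaging into recombinant AAV for delivery to brain tissue. In bacteria it is maintained as a high-copy plasmid through a ColE1/pUC-type origin and selected with ampicillin via the β-lactamase gene and its own promoter. The backbone also carries an f1 phage origin and small remnants of pBR322-derived rop and bom sequences. The record lists a recombination-deficient growth strain, a common choice for stabilising the repeat-rich ITRs.

The payload lies between AAV2 inverted terminal repeats, which provide the cis signals for genome replication and encapsidation. One ITR is annotated in full, while the other is detected only as short fragments. Within the ITRs, the enhancer AiE2036m is placed upstream of a minimal beta-globin promoter (minBG). A minimal promoter of this kind has little activity alone, so expression depends largely on the enhancer. Neither the enhancer nor minBG is called by the automated annotation, but an unannotated stretch between the SYFP2 coding sequence and the fragmentary ITR is where they would be expected. The reporter is SYFP2, a rapidly maturing monomeric yellow fluorescent protein derived from Aequorea victoria. It is followed by a WPRE, annotated as two fragments that may reflect a shortened form, which enhances transcript stability and expression, and then by the bovine growth hormone polyadenylation signal.

The construct is one of a suite of enhancer AAVs for genetic access to cortical cell types, with fluorescent labelling showing which brain cell populations the enhancer targets. The record does not state which populations AiE2036m marks.
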