Addgene plasmid #214505: AiP1531 - pAAV-AiE2036m-minBG-SYFP2-WPRE-BGHpA
Purpose: AiE2036m is an enhancer sequence, designed to drive AAV-mediated transgene expression in specific populations of brain cells
Depositing lab: Allen Institute for Brain Science & Bosiljka Tasic. Depositing organization: Allen Institute. Publication: A suite of enhancer AAVs and transgenic mouse lines for genetic access to cortical cell types. Ben-Simon Y, Hooper M, Narayan S, Daigle TL, Dwivedi D, Way SW, Oster A, Stafford DA, Mich JK, Taormina MJ, Martinez RA, Opitz-Araya X, Roth JR, Alexander JR, Allen S, Amster A, Arbuckle J, Ayala A, Baker PM, Bakken TE, Barcelli T, Barta S, Bendrick J, Bertagnolli D, Bielstein C, Bishwakarma P, Bowlus J, Boyer G, Brouner K, Casian B, Casper T, Chakka AB, Chakrabarty R, Chance RK, Chavan S, Clark M, Colbert K, Collman F, Daniel S, Departee M, DiValentin P, Donadio N, Dotson N, Egdorf T, Fliss T, Gabitto M, Garcia J, Gary A, Gasperini M, Gloe J, Goldy J, Gore BB, Graybuck L, Greisman N, Haeseleer F, Halterman C, Haradon Z, Hastings SD, Helback O, Ho W, Hockemeyer D, Huang C, Huff S, Hunker A, Johansen N, Jones D, Juneau Z, Kalmbach B, Kannan M, Khem S, Kussick E, Kutsal R, Larsen R, Lee C, Lee AY, Leibly M, Lenz GH, Li S, Liang E, Lusk N, Madigan Z, Malloy J, Malone J, McCue R, Melchor J, Mollenkopf T, Moosman S, Morin E, Newman D, Ng L, Ngo K, Omstead V, Otto S, Oyama A, Pena N, Pham T, Phillips E, Pom CA, Potekhina L, Ransford S, Ray PL, Rette D, Reynoldson C, Rimorin C, Rocha D, Ruiz A, Sanchez REA, Sawyer L, Sedeno-Cortes A, Sevigny JP, Shapovalova N, Shepard N, Shulga L, Sigler AR, Siverts L, Soliman S, Somasundaram S, Staats B, Stewart K, Szelenyi E, Tieu M, Trader C, Tran A, van Velthoven CTJ, Walker M, Wang Y, Weed N, Wirthlin M, Wood T, Wynalda B, Yao Z, Zhou T, Ariza J, Dee N, Reding M, Ronellenfitch K, Mufti S, Sunkin SM, Smith KA, Esposito L, Waters J, Thyagarajan B, Yao S, Lein ES, Zeng H, Levi BP, Ngai J, Ting JT, Tasic B. Cell. 2025 May 16:S0092-8674(25)00513-6. doi: 10.1016/j.cell.2025.05.002. PubMed 40403729.
Backbone
  Vector backbone: pAAV2
  Vector type: AAV
Growth in bacteria
  Bacterial resistance: Ampicillin, 100 μg/mL
  Growth temperature: 37°C
  Growth strain: NEB Stable
  Copy number: High Copy
Gene/Insert
  Gene/Insert name: SYFP2
  Species: Synthetic
  Promoter: minBG
  Cloning method: Gibson Cloning
Terms and licenses: Academic/Nonprofit Terms; Industry Terms: Not Available to Industry
Depositor comments: 5' Cloning Site: SgrAI (destroyed), 3' Cloning Site: SgrAI (destroyed). Please visit https://doi.org/10.1101/2024.06.10.597244 for bioRxiv preprint.
How to cite: AiP1531 - pAAV-AiE2036m-minBG-SYFP2-WPRE-BGHpA was a gift from Allen Institute for Brain Science & Bosiljka Tasic (Addgene plasmid # 214505 ; http://n2t.net/addgene:214505 ; RRID:Addgene_214505)
